Addgene plasmid #194493: pcDNA3.3_SARS2_BQ.1.1
Purpose: expressing SARS-CoV-2 BQ.1.1 spike protein for pseudovirus production
Depositing lab: David Nemazee. Depositing organization: Scripps California (The Scripps Research Institute). Publication: Broadly neutralizing anti-S2 antibodies protect against all three human betacoronaviruses that cause deadly disease. Zhou P, Song G, Liu H, Yuan M, He WT, Beutler N, Zhu X, Tse LV, Martinez DR, Schafer A, Anzanello F, Yong P, Peng L, Dueker K, Musharrafieh R, Callaghan S, Capozzola T, Limbo O, Parren M, Garcia E, Rawlings SA, Smith DM, Nemazee D, Jardine JG, Safonova Y, Briney B, Rogers TF, Wilson IA, Baric RS, Gralinski LE, Burton DR, Andrabi R. Immunity. 2023 Mar 14;56(3):669-686.e7. doi: 10.1016/j.immuni.2023.02.005. Epub 2023 Feb 16. PubMed 36889306.
Backbone
  Vector backbone: pcDNA3.3
  Backbone size w/o insert (bp): 5500
  Total vector size (bp): 8800
  Vector type: Mammalian Expression
Growth in bacteria
  Bacterial resistance: Ampicillin, 100 μg/mL
  Growth temperature: 37°C
  Growth strain: DH5alpha
  Copy number: High Copy
Gene/Insert
  Gene/Insert name: Spike (BQ.1.1)
  Species: SARS-CoV-2
  Insert size (bp): 3800
  Mutation: R346T, K444T, N460K and c-terminal 18aa del on the basis of BA.5
  Entrez Gene: S (a.k.a. GU280_gp02, spike glycoprotein)
  Promoter: CMV
  Cloning method: Restriction Enzyme; 5′ cloning site BamHI (not destroyed); 3′ cloning site XhoI (not destroyed)
  Sequencing primers: 5′ CMV-F; 3′ TK_pA-R
Resource information
  A portion of this plasmid was derived from a plasmid made by: mutagenesis on the basis of BA.5 plasmid
Terms and licenses: Academic/Nonprofit Terms; Industry Terms: Not Available to Industry
How to cite: pcDNA3.3_SARS2_BQ.1.1 was a gift from David Nemazee (Addgene plasmid # 194493 ; http://n2t.net/addgene:194493 ; RRID:Addgene_194493)
