[The description below was written by a language model from this plasmid's Addgene catalogue record and pLannotate feature annotations shown in this document.]
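Description:
pcDNA3.3_SARS2_BQ.1.1 is a mammalian expression plasmid built on the pcDNA3.3 backbone that drives production of the SARS-CoV-2 spike glycoprotein of the Omicron BQ.1.1 lineage. It is propagated in E. coli through a high-copy ColE1/pUC-type origin and selected with ampicillin via the β-lactamase gene under its own promoter. An f1 phage origin is also present, along with small lac promoter/operator, lacI and bom remnants carried over from the backbone. For selection in mammalian cells, the plasmid carries a neomycin/kanamycin phosphotransferase gene under the SV40 enhancer/early promoter with an SV40 polyadenylation signal; a short bleomycin-resistance fragment annotated just after it is only partial and is probably not functional.

The spike coding sequence, cloned between BamHI and XhoI sites, sits downstream of the human cytomegalovirus immediate-early enhancer and promoter and is followed by the HSV thymidine kinase polyadenylation signal, giving strong constitutive expression after transfection. According to the record, the insert was made by mutagenesis of a BA.5 spike plasmid, adding R346T, K444T and N460K, and it lacks the C-terminal 18 amino acids. Truncating the cytoplasmic tail in this way is commonly done to improve spike incorporation into heterologous viral particles. No epitope tag or reporter is annotated. The stated purpose is to supply BQ.1.1 spike for pseudovirus production, for example in assays of antibody neutralization against this variant. The sequenced record is about 9.2 kb, somewhat larger than the roughly 8.8 kb total listed in the catalogue fields.
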