Features (pLannotate 1.2.2; 18 found; start..end, strand, type, name):
     50..429     +  enhancer       CMV enhancer: human cytomegalovirus immediate early enhancer
    430..633     +  promoter       CMV promoter: human cytomegalovirus (CMV) immediate early promoter
    760..4509    +  CDS            S: SPIKE_SARS2 - Experimental evidence at protein level: Swiss-Prot protein existence level 1. [Spike glycoprotein]: May down-regulate host tetherin (BST2) by lysosomal degradation, thereby counteracting its antiviral activity. From Severe acute respiratory syndrome coronavirus 2 (2019-nCoV) (SARS-CoV-2).
   4621..4669    +  polyA_signal   HSV TK poly(A) signal: herpes simplex virus thymidine kinase polyadenylation signal (Cole and Stacy, 1985)
   4760..4776    -  polyA_signal   bGH poly(A) signal (fragment): bovine growth hormone polyadenylation signal
   4871..5299    +  rep_origin     f1 ori (sequence partly withheld): f1 bacteriophage origin of replication; arrow indicates direction of (+) strand synthesis
   5313..5642    +  promoter       SV40 promoter: SV40 enhancer and early promoter
   5709..6500    +  CDS            neo: KKA2_KLEPN - Also known as kan, nptII. Experimental evidence at protein level: Swiss-Prot protein existence level 1. Resistance to kanamycin, neomycin, paromomycin, ribostamycin, butirosin and gentamicin B. From Klebsiella pneumoniae.
   6526..6684    +  CDS            ble (fragment): BLE_KLEPN - Experimental evidence at protein level: Swiss-Prot protein existence level 1. Binding protein with a strong affinity to the bleomycin family of antibiotics. Binds to CL990; an antimitotic-antibiotic compound. From Klebsiella pneumoniae.
   6679..6800    +  polyA_signal   SV40 poly(A) signal: SV40 polyadenylation signal
   6873..6889    -  protein_bind   lac operator: The lac repressor binds to the lac operator to inhibit transcription in E. coli. This inhibition can be relieved by adding lactose or isopropyl-β-D-thiogalactopyranoside (IPTG). lac repressor encoded by lacI
   6897..6927    -  promoter       lac promoter: promoter for the E. coli lac operon
   6942..6963    -  protein_bind   CAP binding site: CAP binding activates transcription in the presence of cAMP. E. coli catabolite activator protein
   6976..7068    -  CDS            lacI (fragment): lac repressor; lacI; The lac repressor binds to the lac operator to inhibit transcription in E. coli. This inhibition can be relieved by adding lactose or isopropyl-β-D-thiogalactopyranoside (IPTG).
   7251..7839    -  rep_origin     ori: high-copy-number ColE1/pMB1/pBR322/pUC origin of replication
   8010..8870    -  CDS            AmpR: β-lactamase; bla; confers resistance to ampicillin, carbenicillin, and related antibiotics
   8871..8975    -  promoter       AmpR promoter: bla
   9034..9086    -  misc_feature   bom (fragment): basis of mobility region from pBR322
>Addgene plasmid #194493 | pcDNA3.3_SARS2_BQ.1.1 | addgene full sequence | sequence record 381631 | Addgene NGS Result
GTTAGGCGTTTTGCGCTGCTTCGCGATGTACGGGCCAGATATACGCGTTGACATTGATTATTGACTAGTT
ATTAATAGTAATCAATTACGGGGTCATTAGTTCATAGCCCATATATGGAGTTCCGCGTTACATAACTTAC
GGTAAATGGCCCGCCTGGCTGACCGCCCAACGACCCCCGCCCATTGACGTCAATAATGACGTATGTTCCC
ATAGTAACGCCAATAGGGACTTTCCATTGACGTCAATGGGTGGAGTATTTACGGTAAACTGCCCACTTGG
CAGTACATCAAGTGTATCATATGCCAAGTACGCCCCCTATTGACGTCAATGACGGTAAATGGCCCGCCTG
GCATTATGCCCAGTACATGACCTTATGGGACTTTCCTACTTGGCAGTACATCTACGTATTAGTCATCGCT
ATTACCATGGTGATGCGGTTTTGGCAGTACATCAATGGGCGTGGATAGCGGTTTGACTCACGGGGATTTC
CAAGTCTCCACCCCATTGACGTCAATGGGAGTTTGTTTTGGCACCAAAATCAACGGGACTTTCCAAAATG
TCGTAACAACTCCGCCCCATTGACGCAAATGGGCGGTAGGCGTGTACGGTGGGAGGTCTATATAAGCAGA
GCTCGTTTAGTGAACCGTCAGATCGCCTGGAGACGCCATCCACGCTGTTTTGACCTCCATAGAAGACACC
GGGACCGATCCAGCCTCCGGACTGAGCTCCTTAAGGTTAACTCTAGAGAATTCGGATCCATGTTTGTGTT
CCTGGTGCTGCTGCCACTGGTGTCCAGCCAGTGTGTGAACCTGATCACCAGGACCCAATCCTACACCAAC
TCCTTCACCAGGGGAGTCTACTACCCTGACAAGGTGTTCAGGTCCTCTGTGCTGCACAGCACCCAGGACC
TGTTCCTGCCATTCTTCAGCAATGTGACCTGGTTCCATGCCATCTCTGGCACCAATGGCACCAAGAGGTT
TGACAACCCTGTGCTGCCATTCAATGATGGAGTCTACTTTGCCAGCACAGAGAAGAGCAACATCATCAGG
GGCTGGATTTTTGGCACCACCCTGGACAGCAAGACCCAGTCCCTGCTGATTGTGAACAATGCCACCAATG
TGGTGATTAAGGTGTGTGAGTTCCAGTTCTGTAATGACCCATTCCTGGACGTCTACTACCACAAGAACAA
CAAGTCCTGGATGGAGTCTGAGTTCAGGGTCTACTCCTCTGCCAACAACTGTACCTTTGAATATGTGAGC
CAACCATTCCTGATGGACTTGGAGGGCAAGCAGGGCAACTTCAAGAACCTGAGGGAGTTTGTGTTCAAGA
ACATTGATGGCTACTTCAAGATTTACAGCAAACACACACCAATCAACCTGGGGAGGGACCTGCCACAGGG
CTTCTCTGCCTTGGAACCACTGGTGGACCTGCCAATTGGCATCAACATCACCAGGTTCCAGACCCTGCTG
GCTCTGCACAGGTCCTACCTGACACCTGGAGACTCCTCCTCTGGCTGGACAGCAGGAGCAGCAGCCTACT
ATGTGGGCTACCTCCAACCAAGGACCTTCCTGCTGAAATACAATGAGAATGGCACCATCACAGATGCTGT
GGACTGTGCCCTGGACCCACTGTCTGAGACCAAGTGTACCCTGAAATCCTTCACAGTGGAGAAGGGCATC
TACCAGACCAGCAACTTCAGGGTCCAACCAACAGAGAGCATTGTGAGGTTTCCAAACATCACCAACCTGT
GTCCATTTGACGAGGTGTTCAATGCCACCACGTTTGCCTCTGTCTATGCCTGGAACAGGAAGAGGATTAG
CAACTGTGTGGCTGACTACTCTGTGCTCTACAACTTTGCCCCCTTCTTCGCCTTCAAGTGTTATGGAGTG
AGCCCAACCAAACTGAATGACCTGTGTTTCACCAATGTCTATGCTGACTCCTTTGTGATTAGGGGAAATG
AGGTGAGTCAGATTGCCCCTGGACAAACAGGCAACATTGCTGACTACAACTACAAACTGCCTGATGACTT
CACAGGCTGTGTGATTGCCTGGAACAGCAACAAGCTGGACAGCACGGTGGGAGGCAACTACAACTACCGC
TACAGACTGTTCAGGAAGAGCAAGCTGAAACCATTTGAGAGGGACATCAGCACAGAGATTTACCAGGCTG
GCAACAAACCATGTAATGGAGTGGCGGGCGTCAACTGTTACTTTCCACTCCAGTCCTATGGCTTCAGACC
AACCTATGGAGTGGGCCACCAACCATACAGGGTGGTGGTGCTGTCCTTTGAACTGCTCCATGCCCCTGCC
ACAGTGTGTGGACCAAAGAAGAGCACCAACCTGGTGAAGAACAAGTGTGTGAACTTCAACTTCAATGGAC
TGACAGGCACAGGAGTGCTGACAGAGAGCAACAAGAAGTTCCTGCCATTCCAACAGTTTGGCAGGGACAT
TGCTGACACCACAGATGCTGTGAGGGACCCACAGACCTTGGAGATTCTGGACATCACACCATGTTCCTTT
GGAGGAGTGTCTGTGATTACACCTGGCACCAACACCAGCAACCAGGTGGCTGTGCTCTACCAGGGTGTGA
ACTGTACTGAGGTGCCTGTGGCTATCCATGCTGACCAACTTACACCAACCTGGAGGGTCTACAGCACAGG
CAGCAATGTGTTCCAGACCAGGGCTGGCTGTCTGATTGGAGCAGAGTATGTGAACAACTCCTATGAGTGT
GACATCCCAATTGGAGCAGGCATCTGTGCCTCCTACCAGACCCAGACCAAGAGCCATAGGAGGGCAAGGT
CTGTGGCAAGCCAGAGCATCATTGCCTACACAATGAGTCTGGGAGCAGAGAACTCTGTGGCTTACAGCAA
CAACAGCATTGCCATCCCAACCAACTTCACCATCTCTGTGACCACAGAAATTCTGCCTGTGAGTATGACC
AAGACCTCTGTGGACTGTACAATGTATATCTGTGGAGACAGCACAGAGTGTAGCAACCTGCTGCTCCAAT
ATGGCTCCTTCTGTACCCAACTTAAGAGGGCTCTGACAGGCATTGCTGTGGAACAGGACAAGAACACCCA
GGAGGTGTTTGCCCAGGTGAAGCAGATTTACAAGACACCTCCAATCAAGTACTTTGGAGGCTTCAACTTC
AGCCAGATTCTGCCTGACCCAAGCAAGCCAAGCAAGAGGTCCTTCATTGAGGACCTGCTGTTCAACAAGG
TGACCCTGGCTGATGCTGGCTTCATCAAGCAATATGGAGACTGTCTGGGAGACATTGCTGCAAGGGACCT
GATTTGTGCCCAGAAGTTCAATGGACTGACCGTGCTGCCTCCACTGCTGACAGATGAGATGATTGCCCAA
TACACCTCTGCCCTGCTGGCTGGCACCATCACCTCTGGCTGGACCTTTGGAGCAGGAGCAGCCCTCCAAA
TCCCATTTGCTATGCAGATGGCTTACAGGTTCAATGGCATTGGAGTGACCCAGAATGTGCTCTATGAGAA
CCAGAAACTGATTGCCAACCAGTTCAACTCTGCCATTGGCAAGATTCAGGACTCCCTGTCCAGCACAGCC
TCTGCCCTGGGCAAACTCCAAGATGTGGTGAACCATAATGCCCAGGCTCTGAACACCCTGGTGAAGCAAC
TTTCCAGCAAGTTTGGAGCCATCTCCTCTGTGCTGAATGACATCCTGAGCAGACTGGACAAGGTGGAGGC
TGAGGTCCAGATTGACAGACTGATTACAGGCAGACTCCAATCCCTCCAAACCTATGTGACCCAACAACTT
ATCAGGGCTGCTGAGATTAGGGCATCTGCCAACCTGGCTGCCACCAAGATGAGTGAGTGTGTGCTGGGAC
AAAGCAAGAGGGTGGACTTCTGTGGCAAGGGCTACCACCTGATGAGTTTTCCACAGTCTGCCCCTCATGG
AGTGGTGTTCCTGCATGTGACCTATGTGCCTGCCCAGGAGAAGAACTTCACCACAGCCCCTGCCATCTGC
CATGATGGCAAGGCTCACTTTCCAAGGGAGGGAGTGTTTGTGAGCAATGGCACCCACTGGTTTGTGACCC
AGAGGAACTTCTATGAACCACAGATTATCACCACAGACAACACCTTTGTGTCTGGCAACTGTGATGTGGT
GATTGGCATTGTGAACAACACAGTCTATGACCCACTCCAACCTGAACTGGACTCCTTCAAGGAGGAACTG
GACAAATACTTCAAGAACCACACCAGCCCTGATGTGGACCTGGGAGACATCTCTGGCATCAATGCCTCTG
TGGTGAACATCCAGAAGGAGATTGACAGACTGAATGAGGTGGCTAAGAACCTGAATGAGTCCCTGATTGA
CCTCCAAGAACTGGGCAAATATGAACAATACATCAAGTGGCCATGGTACATCTGGCTGGGCTTCATTGCT
GGACTGATTGCCATTGTGATGGTGACCATAATGCTGTGTTGTATGACCTCCTGTTGTTCCTGTCTGAAAG
GCTGTTGTTCCTGTGGCTCCTGTTGTAAGTGACTCGAGCCATGGAAGCTTGATATCTAACTGACTGAACC
GGTGGTACCAAACGGGGGAGGCTAACTGAAACACGGAAGGAGACAATACCGGAAGGAACCCGCGCTATGA
CGGCAATAAAAAGACAGAATAAAACGCACGGGTGTTGGGTCGTTTGTTCATAAACGCGGGGTTCGGTCCC
AGGGCTGGCACTCTGTCGATACCCCACCGAGACCCCATTGGGGCCAATACGCCCGCGTTTCTTCCTTTTC
CCCACCCCACCCCCCAAGTTCGGGTGAAGGCCCAGGGCTCGCAGCCAACGTCGGGGCGGCAGGCCCTGCC
ATAGCAGATCTGCGCAGCTGGGGCTCTAGGGGGTATCCCC
[124 nt withheld, positions 4871-4994]
C
[91 nt withheld, positions 4996-5086]
A
[49 nt withheld, positions 5088-5136]
CCTTTGACGTTGGAGTCCACGTTCTTT
[37 nt withheld, positions 5164-5200]
ACCCTATCTCGGTCTATTCTTTTGATTTATAAGGGATTTTGCCGATTTCGGCCTATTGGTTAAAAAATGA
GCTGATTTAACAAAAATTTAACGCGAATTAATTCTGTGGAATGTGTGTCAGTTAGGGTGTGGAAAGTCCC
CAGGCTCCCCAGCAGGCAGAAGTATGCAAAGCATGCATCTCAATTAGTCAGCAACCAGGTGTGGAAAGTC
CCCAGGCTCCCCAGCAGGCAGAAGTATGCAAAGCATGCATCTCAATTAGTCAGCAACCATAGTCCCGCCC
CTAACTCCGCCCATCCCGCCCCTAACTCCGCCCAGTTCCGCCCATTCTCCGCCCCATGGCTGACTAATTT
TTTTTATTTATGCAGAGGCCGAGGCCGCCTCTGCCTCTGAGCTATTCCAGAAGTAGTGAGGAGGCTTTTT
TGGAGGCCTAGGCTTTTGCAAAAAGCTCCCGGGAGCTTGTATATCCATTTTCGGATCTGATCAAGAGACA
GGATGAGGATCGTTTCGCATGATTGAACAAGATGGATTGCACGCAGGTTCTCCGGCCGCTTGGGTGGAGA
GGCTATTCGGCTATGACTGGGCACAACAGACAATCGGCTGCTCTGATGCCGCCGTGTTCCGGCTGTCAGC
GCAGGGGCGCCCGGTTCTTTTTGTCAAGACCGACCTGTCCGGTGCCCTGAATGAACTGCAGGACGAGGCA
GCGCGGCTATCGTGGCTGGCCACGACGGGCGTTCCTTGCGCAGCTGTGCTCGACGTTGTCACTGAAGCGG
GAAGGGACTGGCTGCTATTGGGCGAAGTGCCGGGGCAGGATCTCCTGTCATCTCACCTTGCTCCTGCCGA
GAAAGTATCCATCATGGCTGATGCAATGCGGCGGCTGCATACGCTTGATCCGGCTACCTGCCCATTCGAC
CACCAAGCGAAACATCGCATCGAGCGAGCACGTACTCGGATGGAAGCCGGTCTTGTCGATCAGGATGATC
TGGACGAAGAGCATCAGGGGCTCGCGCCAGCCGAACTGTTCGCCAGGCTCAAGGCGCGCATGCCCGACGG
CGAGGATCTCGTCGTGACCCATGGCGATGCCTGCTTGCCGAATATCATGGTGGAAAATGGCCGCTTTTCT
GGATTCATCGACTGTGGCCGGCTGGGTGTGGCGGACCGCTATCAGGACATAGCGTTGGCTACCCGTGATA
TTGCTGAAGAGCTTGGCGGCGAATGGGCTGACCGCTTCCTCGTGCTTTACGGTATCGCCGCTCCCGATTC
GCAGCGCATCGCCTTCTATCGCCTTCTTGACGAGTTCTTCTGAGCGGGACTCTGGGGTTCGCGAAATGAC
CGACCAAGCGACGCCCAACCTGCCATCACGAGATTTCGATTCCACCGCCGCCTTCTATGAAAGGTTGGGC
TTCGGAATCGTTTTCCGGGACGCCGGCTGGATGATCCTCCAGCGCGGGGATCTCATGCTGGAGTTCTTCG
CCCACCCCAACTTGTTTATTGCAGCTTATAATGGTTACAAATAAAGCAATAGCATCACAAATTTCACAAA
TAAAGCATTTTTTTCACTGCATTCTAGTTGTGGTTTGTCCAAACTCATCAATGTATCTTATCATGTCTGT
ATACCGTCGACCTCTAGCTAGAGCTTGGCGTAATCATGGTCATAGCTGTTTCCTGTGTGAAATTGTTATC
CGCTCACAATTCCACACAACATACGAGCCGGAAGCATAAAGTGTAAAGCCTGGGGTGCCTAATGAGTGAG
CTAACTCACATTAATTGCGTTGCGCTCACTGCCCGCTTTCCAGTCGGGAAACCTGTCGTGCCAGCTGCAT
TAATGAATCGGCCAACGCGCGGGGAGAGGCGGTTTGCGTATTGGGCGCTCTTCCGCTTCCTCGCTCACTG
ACTCGCTGCGCTCGGTCGTTCGGCTGCGGCGAGCGGTATCAGCTCACTCAAAGGCGGTAATACGGTTATC
CACAGAATCAGGGGATAACGCAGGAAAGAACATGTGAGCAAAAGGCCAGCAAAAGGCCAGGAACCGTAAA
AAGGCCGCGTTGCTGGCGTTTTTCCATAGGCTCCGCCCCCCTGACGAGCATCACAAAAATCGACGCTCAA
GTCAGAGGTGGCGAAACCCGACAGGACTATAAAGATACCAGGCGTTTCCCCCTGGAAGCTCCCTCGTGCG
CTCTCCTGTTCCGACCCTGCCGCTTACCGGATACCTGTCCGCCTTTCTCCCTTCGGGAAGCGTGGCGCTT
TCTCATAGCTCACGCTGTAGGTATCTCAGTTCGGTGTAGGTCGTTCGCTCCAAGCTGGGCTGTGTGCACG
AACCCCCCGTTCAGCCCGACCGCTGCGCCTTATCCGGTAACTATCGTCTTGAGTCCAACCCGGTAAGACA
CGACTTATCGCCACTGGCAGCAGCCACTGGTAACAGGATTAGCAGAGCGAGGTATGTAGGCGGTGCTACA
GAGTTCTTGAAGTGGTGGCCTAACTACGGCTACACTAGAAGAACAGTATTTGGTATCTGCGCTCTGCTGA
AGCCAGTTACCTTCGGAAAAAGAGTTGGTAGCTCTTGATCCGGCAAACAAACCACCGCTGGTAGCGGTGG
TTTTTTTGTTTGCAAGCAGCAGATTACGCGCAGAAAAAAAGGATCTCAAGAAGATCCTTTGATCTTTTCT
ACGGGGTCTGACGCTCAGTGGAACGAAAACTCACGTTAAGGGATTTTGGTCATGAGATTATCAAAAAGGA
TCTTCACCTAGATCCTTTTAAATTAAAAATGAAGTTTTAAATCAATCTAAAGTATATATGAGTAAACTTG
GTCTGACAGTTACCAATGCTTAATCAGTGAGGCACCTATCTCAGCGATCTGTCTATTTCGTTCATCCATA
GTTGCCTGACTCCCCGTCGTGTAGATAACTACGATACGGGAGGGCTTACCATCTGGCCCCAGTGCTGCAA
TGATACCGCGAGACCCACGCTCACCGGCTCCAGATTTATCAGCAATAAACCAGCCAGCCGGAAGGGCCGA
GCGCAGAAGTGGTCCTGCAACTTTATCCGCCTCCATCCAGTCTATTAATTGTTGCCGGGAAGCTAGAGTA
AGTAGTTCGCCAGTTAATAGTTTGCGCAACGTTGTTGCCATTGCTACAGGCATCGTGGTGTCACGCTCGT
CGTTTGGTATGGCTTCATTCAGCTCCGGTTCCCAACGATCAAGGCGAGTTACATGATCCCCCATGTTGTG
CAAAAAAGCGGTTAGCTCCTTCGGTCCTCCGATCGTTGTCAGAAGTAAGTTGGCCGCAGTGTTATCACTC
ATGGTTATGGCAGCACTGCATAATTCTCTTACTGTCATGCCATCCGTAAGATGCTTTTCTGTGACTGGTG
AGTACTCAACCAAGTCATTCTGAGAATAGTGTATGCGGCGACCGAGTTGCTCTTGCCCGGCGTCAATACG
GGATAATACCGCGCCACATAGCAGAACTTTAAAAGTGCTCATCATTGGAAAACGTTCTTCGGGGCGAAAA
CTCTCAAGGATCTTACCGCTGTTGAGATCCAGTTCGATGTAACCCACTCGTGCACCCAACTGATCTTCAG
CATCTTTTACTTTCACCAGCGTTTCTGGGTGAGCAAAAACAGGAAGGCAAAATGCCGCAAAAAAGGGAAT
AAGGGCGACACGGAAATGTTGAATACTCATACTCTTCCTTTTTCAATATTATTGAAGCATTTATCAGGGT
TATTGTCTCATGAGCGGATACATATTTGAATGTATTTAGAAAAATAAACAAATAGGGGTTCCGCGCACAT
TTCCCCGAAAAGTGCCACCTGACGTCGACGGATCGGGAGATCTCCCGATCCCCTATGGTGCACTCTCAGT
ACAATCTGCTCTGATGCCGCATAGTTAAGCCAGTATCTGCTCCCTGCTTGTGTGTTGGAGGTCGCTGAGT
AGTGCGCGAGCAAAATTTAAGCTACAACAAGGCAAGGCTTGACCGACAATTGCATGAAGAATCTGCTTAG
G
