>Addgene plasmid #194493 | pcDNA3.3_SARS2_BQ.1.1 | depositor partial sequence | sequence record 377404 | CDS
ATGTTTGTGTTCCTGGTGCTGCTGCCACTGGTGTCCAGCCAGTGTGTGAACCTGATCACCAGGACCCAAT
CCTACACCAACTCCTTCACCAGGGGAGTCTACTACCCTGACAAGGTGTTCAGGTCCTCTGTGCTGCACAG
CACCCAGGACCTGTTCCTGCCATTCTTCAGCAATGTGACCTGGTTCCATGCCATCTCTGGCACCAATGGC
ACCAAGAGGTTTGACAACCCTGTGCTGCCATTCAATGATGGAGTCTACTTTGCCAGCACAGAGAAGAGCA
ACATCATCAGGGGCTGGATTTTTGGCACCACCCTGGACAGCAAGACCCAGTCCCTGCTGATTGTGAACAA
TGCCACCAATGTGGTGATTAAGGTGTGTGAGTTCCAGTTCTGTAATGACCCATTCCTGGACGTCTACTAC
CACAAGAACAACAAGTCCTGGATGGAGTCTGAGTTCAGGGTCTACTCCTCTGCCAACAACTGTACCTTTG
AATATGTGAGCCAACCATTCCTGATGGACTTGGAGGGCAAGCAGGGCAACTTCAAGAACCTGAGGGAGTT
TGTGTTCAAGAACATTGATGGCTACTTCAAGATTTACAGCAAACACACACCAATCAACCTGGGGAGGGAC
CTGCCACAGGGCTTCTCTGCCTTGGAACCACTGGTGGACCTGCCAATTGGCATCAACATCACCAGGTTCC
AGACCCTGCTGGCTCTGCACAGGTCCTACCTGACACCTGGAGACTCCTCCTCTGGCTGGACAGCAGGAGC
AGCAGCCTACTATGTGGGCTACCTCCAACCAAGGACCTTCCTGCTGAAATACAATGAGAATGGCACCATC
ACAGATGCTGTGGACTGTGCCCTGGACCCACTGTCTGAGACCAAGTGTACCCTGAAATCCTTCACAGTGG
AGAAGGGCATCTACCAGACCAGCAACTTCAGGGTCCAACCAACAGAGAGCATTGTGAGGTTTCCAAACAT
CACCAACCTGTGTCCATTTGACGAGGTGTTCAATGCCACCACGTTTGCCTCTGTCTATGCCTGGAACAGG
AAGAGGATTAGCAACTGTGTGGCTGACTACTCTGTGCTCTACAACTTTGCCCCCTTCTTCGCCTTCAAGT
GTTATGGAGTGAGCCCAACCAAACTGAATGACCTGTGTTTCACCAATGTCTATGCTGACTCCTTTGTGAT
TAGGGGAAATGAGGTGAGTCAGATTGCCCCTGGACAAACAGGCAACATTGCTGACTACAACTACAAACTG
CCTGATGACTTCACAGGCTGTGTGATTGCCTGGAACAGCAACAAGCTGGACAGCACGGTGGGAGGCAACT
ACAACTACCGCTACAGACTGTTCAGGAAGAGCAAGCTGAAACCATTTGAGAGGGACATCAGCACAGAGAT
TTACCAGGCTGGCAACAAACCATGTAATGGAGTGGCGGGCGTCAACTGTTACTTTCCACTCCAGTCCTAT
GGCTTCAGACCAACCTATGGAGTGGGCCACCAACCATACAGGGTGGTGGTGCTGTCCTTTGAACTGCTCC
ATGCCCCTGCCACAGTGTGTGGACCAAAGAAGAGCACCAACCTGGTGAAGAACAAGTGTGTGAACTTCAA
CTTCAATGGACTGACAGGCACAGGAGTGCTGACAGAGAGCAACAAGAAGTTCCTGCCATTCCAACAGTTT
GGCAGGGACATTGCTGACACCACAGATGCTGTGAGGGACCCACAGACCTTGGAGATTCTGGACATCACAC
CATGTTCCTTTGGAGGAGTGTCTGTGATTACACCTGGCACCAACACCAGCAACCAGGTGGCTGTGCTCTA
CCAGGGTGTGAACTGTACTGAGGTGCCTGTGGCTATCCATGCTGACCAACTTACACCAACCTGGAGGGTC
TACAGCACAGGCAGCAATGTGTTCCAGACCAGGGCTGGCTGTCTGATTGGAGCAGAGTATGTGAACAACT
CCTATGAGTGTGACATCCCAATTGGAGCAGGCATCTGTGCCTCCTACCAGACCCAGACCAAGAGCCATAG
GAGGGCAAGGTCTGTGGCAAGCCAGAGCATCATTGCCTACACAATGAGTCTGGGAGCAGAGAACTCTGTG
GCTTACAGCAACAACAGCATTGCCATCCCAACCAACTTCACCATCTCTGTGACCACAGAAATTCTGCCTG
TGAGTATGACCAAGACCTCTGTGGACTGTACAATGTATATCTGTGGAGACAGCACAGAGTGTAGCAACCT
GCTGCTCCAATATGGCTCCTTCTGTACCCAACTTAAGAGGGCTCTGACAGGCATTGCTGTGGAACAGGAC
AAGAACACCCAGGAGGTGTTTGCCCAGGTGAAGCAGATTTACAAGACACCTCCAATCAAGTACTTTGGAG
GCTTCAACTTCAGCCAGATTCTGCCTGACCCAAGCAAGCCAAGCAAGAGGTCCTTCATTGAGGACCTGCT
GTTCAACAAGGTGACCCTGGCTGATGCTGGCTTCATCAAGCAATATGGAGACTGTCTGGGAGACATTGCT
GCAAGGGACCTGATTTGTGCCCAGAAGTTCAATGGACTGACCGTGCTGCCTCCACTGCTGACAGATGAGA
TGATTGCCCAATACACCTCTGCCCTGCTGGCTGGCACCATCACCTCTGGCTGGACCTTTGGAGCAGGAGC
AGCCCTCCAAATCCCATTTGCTATGCAGATGGCTTACAGGTTCAATGGCATTGGAGTGACCCAGAATGTG
CTCTATGAGAACCAGAAACTGATTGCCAACCAGTTCAACTCTGCCATTGGCAAGATTCAGGACTCCCTGT
CCAGCACAGCCTCTGCCCTGGGCAAACTCCAAGATGTGGTGAACCATAATGCCCAGGCTCTGAACACCCT
GGTGAAGCAACTTTCCAGCAAGTTTGGAGCCATCTCCTCTGTGCTGAATGACATCCTGAGCAGACTGGAC
AAGGTGGAGGCTGAGGTCCAGATTGACAGACTGATTACAGGCAGACTCCAATCCCTCCAAACCTATGTGA
CCCAACAACTTATCAGGGCTGCTGAGATTAGGGCATCTGCCAACCTGGCTGCCACCAAGATGAGTGAGTG
TGTGCTGGGACAAAGCAAGAGGGTGGACTTCTGTGGCAAGGGCTACCACCTGATGAGTTTTCCACAGTCT
GCCCCTCATGGAGTGGTGTTCCTGCATGTGACCTATGTGCCTGCCCAGGAGAAGAACTTCACCACAGCCC
CTGCCATCTGCCATGATGGCAAGGCTCACTTTCCAAGGGAGGGAGTGTTTGTGAGCAATGGCACCCACTG
GTTTGTGACCCAGAGGAACTTCTATGAACCACAGATTATCACCACAGACAACACCTTTGTGTCTGGCAAC
TGTGATGTGGTGATTGGCATTGTGAACAACACAGTCTATGACCCACTCCAACCTGAACTGGACTCCTTCA
AGGAGGAACTGGACAAATACTTCAAGAACCACACCAGCCCTGATGTGGACCTGGGAGACATCTCTGGCAT
CAATGCCTCTGTGGTGAACATCCAGAAGGAGATTGACAGACTGAATGAGGTGGCTAAGAACCTGAATGAG
TCCCTGATTGACCTCCAAGAACTGGGCAAATATGAACAATACATCAAGTGGCCATGGTACATCTGGCTGG
GCTTCATTGCTGGACTGATTGCCATTGTGATGGTGACCATAATGCTGTGTTGTATGACCTCCTGTTGTTC
CTGTCTGAAAGGCTGTTGTTCCTGTGGCTCCTGTTGTAAGTGA
